Addgene plasmid #195072: pUb FLAG-IntS6 AA 1-600
Purpose: Expresses FLAG-tagged Drosophila IntS6 amino acids 1-600
Depositing lab: Jeremy Wilusz. Depositing organization: Baylor College of Medicine. Publication: IntS6 and the Integrator phosphatase module tune the efficiency of select premature transcription termination events. Fujiwara R, Zhai SN, Liang D, Shah AP, Tracey M, Ma XK, Fields CJ, Mendoza-Figueroa MS, Meline MC, Tatomer DC, Yang L, Wilusz JE. Mol Cell. 2023 Nov 14:S1097-2765(23)00902-4. doi: 10.1016/j.molcel.2023.10.035. PubMed 37995689.
Backbone
  Vector backbone: pUb 3xFLAG MCS
  Total vector size (bp): 6684
  Vector type: Insect Expression
Growth in bacteria
  Bacterial resistance: Ampicillin, 100 μg/mL
  Growth temperature: 37°C
  Growth strain: DH5alpha
  Copy number: Unknown
Gene/Insert
  Gene/Insert name: IntS6
  Species: D. melanogaster (fly)
  Entrez Gene: IntS6 (a.k.a. Dmel_CG3125, CG3125, Dmel\CG3125, Int6, l(1)G0060)
  Promoter: Ubi-p63e
  Tag / fusion protein: 3xFLAG (N terminal on backbone)
  Cloning method: Restriction Enzyme; 5′ cloning site SpeI (not destroyed); 3′ cloning site XbaI (not destroyed)
  Sequencing primers: 5′ CAAAGTTGGCGTCGATAAATAAGTTTCC
Terms and licenses: Academic/Nonprofit Terms; Industry Terms: Not Available to Industry
How to cite: pUb FLAG-IntS6 AA 1-600 was a gift from Jeremy Wilusz (Addgene plasmid # 195072 ; http://n2t.net/addgene:195072 ; RRID:Addgene_195072)
