[The description below was written by a language model from this plasmid's Addgene catalogue record and pLannotate feature annotations shown in this document.]
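Description:
pUb FLAG-IntS6 AA 1-600 is a 6,684 bp insect-cell expression plasmid built on the pUb 3xFLAG MCS backbone. It produces an N-terminally 3xFLAG-tagged fragment of Drosophila melanogaster IntS6 (CG3125), a subunit of the Integrator complex. In E. coli it is propagated from a high-copy ColE1/pUC-type origin and selected with ampicillin through a β-lactamase gene driven by its own promoter. The annotation also picks up leftover cloning-vector sequences, including a lacI fragment, CAP site, lac promoter and operator, and short fragments of rop, bom and an RSF origin. These appear to be backbone remnants rather than functional parts of the expression design.

The catalogue entry names the Drosophila Ubi-p63e (ubiquitin) promoter as the driver of expression. The automated feature table does not annotate it, but a large unannotated stretch lies upstream of the tag, where it would be expected. The 3xFLAG coding sequence, which includes an enterokinase cleavage site, is followed shortly by an 1,800 nt IntS6 fragment. That length matches the stated amino acids 1-600, inserted between retained SpeI and XbaI sites. A V5 epitope sequence is annotated just downstream of the insert, but the record does not indicate whether it is in frame or lies after a stop codon, and the catalogue lists only the FLAG tag. Transcripts are terminated by the baculoviral OpIE-2 polyadenylation signal. No selectable marker for insect cells is annotated.

The truncated protein can be detected or immunoprecipitated through its FLAG epitope. The associated study examined IntS6 and the Integrator phosphatase module in premature transcription termination, so the construct is presumably suited to mapping the functional regions of IntS6 in Drosophila cells.
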