Features (pLannotate 1.2.2; 15 found; start..end, strand, type, name):
    911..1499    +  rep_origin     ori: high-copy-number ColE1/pMB1/pBR322/pUC origin of replication
   1682..1774    +  CDS            lacI (fragment): lac repressor; lacI; The lac repressor binds to the lac operator to inhibit transcription in E. coli. This inhibition can be relieved by adding lactose or isopropyl-β-D-thiogalactopyranoside (IPTG).
   1787..1808    +  protein_bind   CAP binding site: CAP binding activates transcription in the presence of cAMP. E. coli catabolite activator protein
   1823..1853    +  promoter       lac promoter: promoter for the E. coli lac operon
   1861..1877    +  protein_bind   lac operator: The lac repressor binds to the lac operator to inhibit transcription in E. coli. This inhibition can be relieved by adding lactose or isopropyl-β-D-thiogalactopyranoside (IPTG). lac repressor encoded by lacI
   3929..3945    -  misc_feature   MCS (fragment): pUC18/19 multiple cloning site
   3962..4027    +  CDS            3xFLAG: three tandem FLAG® epitope tags, followed by an enterokinase cleavage site
   4040..5839    +  CDS            IntS6 (fragment): INT6_DROME - Also known as l(1)G0060 From Drosophila melanogaster (Fruit fly).
   5865..5906    +  CDS            V5 tag: epitope tag from simian virus 5
   5951..6080    +  polyA_signal   OpIE-2 poly(A) signal: immediate-early gene 2 from the Orgyia pseudotsugata multicapsid nucleopolyhedrovirus; baculovirus polyadenylation signal
   6089..6156    -  rep_origin     RSF ori (fragment): Plasmids containing the RSF 1030 origin of replication can be propagated in E. coli cells that contain additional plasmids with compatible origins.
   6176..6227    -  misc_feature   bom (fragment): basis of mobility region from pBR322
   6329..6364    -  CDS            rop (fragment): Rop protein, which maintains plasmids at low copy number; rop
   6459..6563    +  promoter       AmpR promoter: bla
   6564..740     +  CDS            AmpR (across the origin): β-lactamase; bla; confers resistance to ampicillin, carbenicillin, and related antibiotics
>Addgene plasmid #195072 | pUb FLAG-IntS6 AA 1-600 | addgene full sequence | sequence record 384214 | Addgene NGS Result
GAGTGGGTTACATCGAACTGGATCTCAACAGCGGTAAGATCCTTGAGAGTTTTCGCCCCGAAGAACGTTT
TCCAATGATGAGCACTTTTAAAGTTCTGCTATGTGGCGCGGTATTATCCCGTATTGACGCCGGGCAAGAG
CAACTCGGTCGCCGCATACACTATTCTCAGAATGACTTGGTTGAGTACTCACCAGTCACAGAAAAGCATC
TTACGGATGGCATGACAGTAAGAGAATTATGCAGTGCTGCCATAACCATGAGTGATAACACTGCGGCCAA
CTTACTTCTGACAACGATCGGAGGACCGAAGGAGCTAACCGCTTTTTTGCACAACATGGGGGATCATGTA
ACTCGCCTTGATCGTTGGGAACCGGAGCTGAATGAAGCCATACCAAACGACGAGCGTGACACCACGATGC
CTGTAGCAATGGCAACAACGTTGCGCAAACTATTAACTGGCGAACTACTTACTCTAGCTTCCCGGCAACA
ATTAATAGACTGGATGGAGGCGGATAAAGTTGCAGGACCACTTCTGCGCTCGGCCCTTCCGGCTGGCTGG
TTTATTGCTGATAAATCTGGAGCCGGTGAGCGTGGGTCTCGCGGTATCATTGCAGCACTGGGGCCAGATG
GTAAGCCCTCCCGTATCGTAGTTATCTACACGACGGGGAGTCAGGCAACTATGGATGAACGAAATAGACA
GATCGCTGAGATAGGTGCCTCACTGATTAAGCATTGGTAACTGTCAGACCAAGTTTACTCATATATACTT
TAGATTGATTTAAAACTTCATTTTTAATTTAAAAGGATCTAGGTGAAGATCCTTTTTGATAATCTCATGA
CCAAAATCCCTTAACGTGAGTTTTCGTTCCACTGAGCGTCAGACCCCGTAGAAAAGATCAAAGGATCTTC
TTGAGATCCTTTTTTTCTGCGCGTAATCTGCTGCTTGCAAACAAAAAAACCACCGCTACCAGCGGTGGTT
TGTTTGCCGGATCAAGAGCTACCAACTCTTTTTCCGAAGGTAACTGGCTTCAGCAGAGCGCAGATACCAA
ATACTGTTCTTCTAGTGTAGCCGTAGTTAGGCCACCACTTCAAGAACTCTGTAGCACCGCCTACATACCT
CGCTCTGCTAATCCTGTTACCAGTGGCTGCTGCCAGTGGCGATAAGTCGTGTCTTACCGGGTTGGACTCA
AGACGATAGTTACCGGATAAGGCGCAGCGGTCGGGCTGAACGGGGGGTTCGTGCACACAGCCCAGCTTGG
AGCGAACGACCTACACCGAACTGAGATACCTACAGCGTGAGCTATGAGAAAGCGCCACGCTTCCCGAAGG
GAGAAAGGCGGACAGGTATCCGGTAAGCGGCAGGGTCGGAACAGGAGAGCGCACGAGGGAGCTTCCAGGG
GGAAACGCCTGGTATCTTTATAGTCCTGTCGGGTTTCGCCACCTCTGACTTGAGCGTCGATTTTTGTGAT
GCTCGTCAGGGGGGCGGAGCCTATGGAAAAACGCCAGCAACGCGGCCTTTTTACGGTTCCTGGCCTTTTG
CTGGCCTTTTGCTCACATGTTCTTTCCTGCGTTATCCCCTGATTCTGTGGATAACCGTATTACCGCCTTT
GAGTGAGCTGATACCGCTCGCCGCAGCCGAACGACCGAGCGCAGCGAGTCAGTGAGCGAGGAAGCGGAAG
AGCGCCCAATACGCAAACCGCCTCTCCCCGCGCGTTGGCCGATTCATTAATGCAGCTGGCACGACAGGTT
TCCCGACTGGAAAGCGGGCAGTGAGCGCAACGCAATTAATGTGAGTTAGCTCACTCATTAGGCACCCCAG
GCTTTACACTTTATGCTTCCGGCTCGTATGTTGTGTGGAATTGTGAGCGGATAACAATTTCACACAGGAA
ACAGCTATGACCATGATTACGCCAAGCTTTGTCGCCGGAACGCAGCGACAGAGATTCCAATGTGTCCGTA
TCTTTCAGGCTTTTGCCCTTCAGTTCCAGACGAAGCGACTGGCGATTCGCGTGTGGGGTCTGCTTCAGGG
TCTTGTGAATTAGGGCGCGCAGATCGCCGATGGGCGTGGCGCCGGAGGGCACCTTCACCTTGCCGTACGG
CTTGCTGTTCTTCGCGTTCAAAATCTCCAGCTCCATTTTGCTTTCGGTGCGCTTGCAATCAGTACTGTCC
AAAATCGAAAATCGCCGAACCGTAGTGTGACCGTGCGGGGCTCTGCGAAAATAAACTTTTTTAGGTATAT
GGCCACACACGGGGAAAGCACAGTGGATTATATGTTTTAATATTATAATATGCAGGTTTTCATTACTTAT
CCAGATGTAAGCCCACTTAAAGCGATTTAACAATTATTTGCCGAAAGAGTATAAACAAATTTCACTTAAA
AATGGATTAAGAAAAGCTAGCTTGTGTAAGATTATGCGCAGCGTTGCCAGATAGCTCCATTTAAAACACT
TCAAAAACAATAAGTTTTGAAAATATATACATAAATAGCAGTCGTTGCCGCAACGCTCAACACATCACAC
TTTTAAAACACCCTTTACCTACACAGAATTACTTTTTAAATTTCCAGTCAAGCTGCGAGTTTCAAAATTA
TAGCCGGTAGAGAAGACAGTGCTATTTCAAAAGCAAACTAACAAGGGTCTTAAATTCCAAAACACCAATC
CTAACAAGCCTTGGACTTTTGTAAGTTTAGATCAAAGGTGGCATTGCATTCAATGTCATGGTAAGAAGTA
GGTCGTCTAGGTAGAAATCCTCATTCAGCCGGTCAAGTCAGTACGAGAAAGGTCTCAATTTGAAATTGTC
TTAAAAATATTTTATTGTTTTGTACTGTGGTGAGTTTAAACGAAAAACACAAAAAAAAAGTGATACACAG
AAATCATAAAAAATTTTAATACAAGGTATTCGTACGTATCAAAAACATTTCGGCACAATTTTTTTTCTCT
GTACTAAAGTGTTACGAACACTACGGTATTTTTTAGTGATTTTCAACGGACACCGAAGGTATATAAACAG
CGTTCGCGAACGGTCGCCTTCAAAACCAATTGACATTTGCAGCAGCAAGTACAAGTAGAAAGTAAAGCGC
AATCAGCGAAAAATTTATACTTAATTGTTGGTGATTAAAGTACAATTAAAAGAACATTCTCGAAAGTCAC
AAGAAACGTAAGTTTTTAACTCGCTGTTACCAATTAGTAATAAGAGCAACAAGACGTTGAGTAATTTCAA
GAAAAACTGCATTTCAAGGTCTTTGTTCGGCCATTTTTTTTTATTCAACGCTCTACGTAATTACAAAATA
AGAAATTGGCAGCCACGCATCTTGTTTTCCCAATGAATTGGCATCAAAACGCAAACAAATCTATAAATAA
AACTTGCGTGTTGATTTTCGCCAAGATTTATTGGCAAATTGTGAAATTCGCAGTGACGCATTTGAAAATT
CGAGAAATCACGAACGCACTCGATCGAGCATTTGTGTGCATGTTATTAGTTAGTTGTTTAGTTAATTGAA
GTATTTTACCAACGAAATCCACTTATTTTTAGCTGAAATAGAGTAGGTTGCTTAAACAAAGCCACGTCTG
AAAATTTCTTATTGCTTGTAGTTGTGACGTCACCATATACACACAAAATAATGTGTATGCATGCATTTCA
GCTGTGTATATATACATGCACACACTCGCAACACGAAAACGATGACGAAGCAACGGAACAAAGGTTTCTC
AACTACCCTTTGTTCCCTGTTTCTTCGCTTTCCTTTGTTCCAATATTCGTAGAGGGTTAATAGGGGTTTC
TCAACAAAGTTGGCGTCGATAAATAAGTTTCCCATTTTTATTCCCCAGCCAGGAAGTTAGTTTCAATAGT
TTTGTAATTTCAACGAAACTCATTTGATTTCGTACTAATTTTCCACATCTCTATTTTCTGCCCGCAGAAT
AATCCAAACTGCAGGTCGACTCTAGCTAGAGGAAGCTTATGGACTACAAAGACCATGACGGTGATTATAA
AGATCATGATATCGATTACAAGGATGACGATGACAAGGATCCACTAGTCACAATCATACTCTTCCTGGTG
GACACCTCGTCGTCCATGTGCCAGAAGGCGTATGTGAATGGGGTACAGAAAACGTATCTGGACATTGCCA
AGGGAGCCGTGGAGACGTTTCTCAAGTATCGCCAGCGTACGCAGGATTGCCTGGGAGATCGCTACATGCT
GCTCACATTCGAGGAGCCACCGGCAAACGTGAAAGCTGGATGGAAGGAGAACCATGCCACCTTCATGAAC
GAGCTGAAGAACCTGCAGAGTCACGGCCTCACCTCGATGGGTGAATCGCTGCGCAATGCGTTCGATTTGT
TAAATCTGAATCGCATGCAGTCGGGCATCGATACGTACGGGCAGGGCAGGTGCCCGTTTTATCTGGAGCC
ATCGGTCATCATTGTGATTACGGACGGCGGTCGCTATTCGTACCGGAATGGTGTCCATCAGGAGATCATA
CTGCCGCTAAGTAACCAAATACCGGGCACAAAGTTCACTAAGGAGCCATTTCGCTGGGATCAGCGCTTGT
TTTCGCTTGTCCTCCGCATGCCGGGCAACAAGATTGACGAGCGAGTGGATGGCAAGGTGCCGCATGACGA
TTCTCCCATCGAACGGATGTGCGAGGTTACCGGCGGACGTTCATATCGAGTGCGAAGCCACTACGTACTC
AACCAGTGCATTGAAAGTCTTGTCCAAAAGGTTCAGCCTGGTGTGGTGCTGCAGTTCGAGCCTATGCTGC
CCAAGGAGGCTACTTCCGCTACCGCTGGCGAAGCGGCGGGTGCGAGCACGATATCCGGCATGGGAATACC
CTCAACGTCCGGAGCGGGTCCCGCTCCCGATATTGTCTTCCATCCGGTAAAGAAGATGATCTACGTGCAG
AAGCACATCACGCAGAAAACCTTTCCCATCGGCTATTGGCCACTGCCGGAGCCCTATTGGCCGGACTCCA
AGGCGATTACATTGCCGCCTCGCGACGCTCATCCCAAGCTGAAGGTCCTGACGCCGGCGGTGGACGAGCC
ACAGCTGGTGCGCAGCTTCCCCGTCGACAAGTACGAGATTGAAGGCTGTCCGTTAACGCTGCAGATTCTC
AACAAGCGCGAGATGAACAAGTGCTGGCAGGTGATTGTGACCAATGGCATGCATGGATTCGAGCTGCCCT
TTGGCTACCTAAAAGCGGCGCCCAACTTTTCGCAGGTACACCTCTATGTACTGGCCTACAATTATCCAGC
GTTGCTGCCCATTCTGCATGACCTCATTCACAAGTACAATATGAGTCCGCCGAGCGATCTGATGTACAAA
TTCAACGCCTATGTGCGTTCAATACCCCCGTATTACTGCCCGTTCCTGCGCAAGGCGCTGGTCAACATCA
ATGTGCCGTATCAGCTGCTGCAGTTTCTGCTGCCGGAGAATGTGGACAACTATCTGTCGCCAACGATCGC
CAATCAGCTTAAGCACATCAAGAATACGGCCAAGCAGGATCAGGAGAATCTTTGCATGAAGGTGTACAAG
CAGCTGAAGCAGCCGAAGCCACCATATCGCCAAGTGGAGACGGGCAAACTGTTCACAGGTGCGCCGTTAC
GCAGAGATTTGGTGCGGCATCCACTGCTCCGGGATATATTTTCCAAGTTGCATGGGGAAATAGATCCCGT
GGAGAATTATACGATTGTGGTGCCGCAGCCAACGCATCAGTCGTCGGCCAAGTCGCATCGCAATCCCTTC
GATATACCGCGGCGGGATTTGGTGGAGGAAATAGCCAAGATGCGTGAGACCTTACTGCGACCCGTCTCGC
TGGTGGCCAAGGACTCGGGCCATTGCCTGTAATCTAGAGGGCCCGCGGTTCGAAGGTAAGCCTATCCCTA
ACCCTCTCCTCGGTCTCGATTCTACGCGTACCGGTCATCATCACCATCACCATTGAGTTTATCTGACTAA
ATCTTAGTTTGTATTGTCATGTTTTAATACAATATGTTATGTTTAAATATGTTTTTAATAAATTTTATAA
AATAATTTCAACTTTTATTGTAACAACATTGTCCATTTACACACTCCTTTCAAGCGCGTGGGATCGATGC
TCACTCAAAGGCGGTAATACGGTTATCCACAGAATCAGGGGATAACGCAGGAAAGAACATGTGAGCCATA
TGGGCCCATGTGAGCCATATGGTGCACTCTCAGTACAATCTGCTCTGATGCCGCATAGTTAAGCCAGCCC
CGACACCCGCCAACACCCGCTGACGCGCCCTGACGGGCTTGTCTGCTCCCGGCATCCGCTTACAGACAAG
CTGTGACCGTCTCCGGGAGCTGCATGTGTCAGAGGTTTTCACCGTCATCACCGAAACGCGCGAGACGAAA
GGGCCTCGTGATACGCCTATTTTTATAGGTTAATGTCATGATAATAATGGTTTCTTAGACGTCAGGTGGC
ACTTTTCGGGGAAATGTGCGCGGAACCCCTATTTGTTTATTTTTCTAAATACATTCAAATATGTATCCGC
TCATGAGACAATAACCCTGATAAATGCTTCAATAATATTGAAAAAGGAAGAGTATGAGTATTCAACATTT
CCGTGTCGCCCTTATTCCCTTTTTTGCGGCATTTTGCCTTCCTGTTTTTGCTCACCCAGAAACGCTGGTG
AAAGTAAAAGATGCTGAAGATCAGTTGGGTGCAC
